Addgene plasmid #241038: pDMJ2-SARS-CoV-2-Spike (B.1-2a)
Purpose: Expresses SARS-CoV-2 spike (B.1-2a) protein for creating pseudotyped virus
Depositing lab: Jeremy Luban. Depositing organization: University of Massachusetts, Worcester. Publication: Computationally designed proteins mimic antibody immune evasion in viral evolution. Youssef N, Gurev S, Ghantous F, Brock KP, Jaimes JA, Thadani NN, Dauphin A, Sherman AC, Yurkovetskiy L, Soto D, Estanboulieh R, Kotzen B, Notin P, Kollasch AW, Cohen AA, Dross SE, Erasmus J, Fuller DH, Bjorkman PJ, Lemieux JE, Luban J, Seaman MS, Marks DS. Immunity. 2025 May 6:S1074-7613(25)00178-5. doi: 10.1016/j.immuni.2025.04.015. PubMed 40345199.
Backbone
  Vector backbone: pDMJ2
  Vector type: Mammalian Expression
Growth in bacteria
  Bacterial resistance: Ampicillin, 100 μg/mL
  Growth temperature: 37°C
  Growth strain: DH5alpha
  Copy number: High Copy
Gene/Insert
  Gene/Insert name: Spike (B.1-2a)
  Species: SARS-CoV-2
  Mutation: T478K,R346T,D614G
  Entrez Gene: S (a.k.a. GU280_gp02, spike glycoprotein)
  Cloning method: Gene Synthesis
Terms and licenses: Academic/Nonprofit Terms; Industry Terms: Not Available to Industry
How to cite: pDMJ2-SARS-CoV-2-Spike (B.1-2a) was a gift from Jeremy Luban (Addgene plasmid # 241038 ; http://n2t.net/addgene:241038 ; RRID:Addgene_241038)
