[The description below was written by a language model from this plasmid's Addgene catalogue record and pLannotate feature annotations shown in this document.]
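Description:
pDMJ2-SARS-CoV-2-Spike (B.1-2a) is a 7.4 kb mammalian expression plasmid built on the pDMJ2 backbone that produces a variant SARS-CoV-2 spike glycoprotein for pseudotyping viral particles. It is maintained in E. coli through a high-copy ColE1/pUC-type origin and selected with ampicillin via the β-lactamase gene under its native bla promoter. A short fragment of the pBR322 basis-of-mobility region is also annotated. No mammalian selection marker or viral packaging element appears in the feature table, consistent with use by transient transfection.

The payload is a synthesized spike open reading frame of about 3.8 kb, carrying the substitutions R346T, T478K and D614G. D614G defines the B.1 lineage background, while the other two changes lie in the receptor-binding domain. Transcription is driven by the human cytomegalovirus immediate-early enhancer and promoter, followed by a fragment of the HTLV-1 5' LTR and a fragment of modified CMV intron A. This composite leader arrangement is commonly used to boost mRNA processing and translation, and so raise protein yield. The transcript ends at a bovine growth hormone polyadenylation signal just downstream of the coding sequence. No epitope tag or reporter is annotated.

The stated purpose is to supply spike as the envelope protein when making pseudotyped virus, which would require co-transfection with separate plasmids providing the viral core and reporter genome; those partners are not specified in the record. The associated publication concerns computationally designed proteins that mimic antibody escape in viral evolution, suggesting that this designed variant is used in pseudovirus assays of infectivity and neutralization.
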