Features (pLannotate 1.2.2; 10 found; start..end, strand, type, name):
      1..3765    +  CDS            S: SPIKE_SARS2 - Experimental evidence at protein level: Swiss-Prot protein existence level 1. [Spike glycoprotein]: May down-regulate host tetherin (BST2) by lysosomal degradation, thereby counteracting its antiviral activity. From Severe acute respiratory syndrome coronavirus 2 (2019-nCoV) (SARS-CoV-2).
   3788..4012    +  polyA_signal   bGH poly(A) signal: bovine growth hormone polyadenylation signal
   4427..5015    -  rep_origin     ori: high-copy-number ColE1/pMB1/pBR322/pUC origin of replication
   5186..6046    -  CDS            AmpR: β-lactamase; bla; confers resistance to ampicillin, carbenicillin, and related antibiotics
   6047..6151    -  promoter       AmpR promoter: bla
   6191..6248    +  misc_feature   bom (fragment): basis of mobility region from pBR322
   6334..6713    +  enhancer       CMV enhancer: human cytomegalovirus immediate early enhancer
   6714..6917    +  promoter       CMV promoter: human cytomegalovirus (CMV) immediate early promoter
   7006..7233    +  LTR            5' LTR (truncated) (fragment): truncated 5' long terminal repeat (LTR) from human T-cell leukemia virus (HTLV) type 1
   7237..7347    +  intron         CMV intron (fragment): modified intron A from human cytomegalovirus
>Addgene plasmid #241038 | pDMJ2-SARS-CoV-2-Spike (B.1-2a) | addgene full sequence | sequence record 486164 | Addgene NGS Result
ATGTTCGTGTTTCTGGTTCTTCTTCCCCTGGTGTCTAGTCAGTGCGTCAACTTGACTACGCGAACACAGC
TGCCCCCAGCCTACACCAATTCCTTTACACGAGGCGTCTACTATCCCGACAAGGTGTTCCGAAGCAGTGT
TTTGCACTCCACGCAGGACCTTTTCTTGCCCTTCTTCTCAAATGTGACTTGGTTTCATGCAATACACGTA
TCCGGGACTAATGGCACTAAGAGATTCGACAATCCCGTGTTGCCTTTTAACGACGGCGTGTATTTTGCCA
GTACAGAAAAGAGCAATATTATCCGGGGATGGATCTTCGGCACGACTCTGGATAGTAAAACACAATCCCT
GCTGATCGTGAATAATGCGACAAACGTCGTCATAAAAGTCTGCGAGTTCCAGTTCTGCAACGACCCTTTC
CTCGGGGTGTATTACCATAAGAACAATAAATCTTGGATGGAAAGTGAGTTTCGCGTGTACTCCAGTGCAA
ATAACTGTACTTTTGAGTACGTAAGCCAGCCTTTCCTGATGGACCTCGAAGGGAAACAGGGGAACTTTAA
GAACCTGCGCGAATTCGTGTTCAAGAACATCGACGGTTATTTTAAAATATACAGCAAGCACACCCCTATT
AACCTGGTGAGAGATTTGCCACAAGGTTTTAGCGCCCTGGAACCCCTCGTGGACCTTCCTATCGGCATCA
ACATCACGCGCTTCCAAACTCTGCTCGCACTGCATCGGTCTTATCTGACCCCTGGAGATTCATCCTCAGG
ATGGACCGCGGGTGCTGCTGCATATTATGTGGGATATCTGCAGCCTAGGACCTTCCTGCTCAAATACAAC
GAGAACGGCACCATCACTGACGCTGTTGATTGCGCGCTGGACCCATTGTCTGAAACCAAATGCACACTGA
AAAGCTTCACAGTCGAGAAGGGCATTTACCAGACGAGCAACTTCAGAGTTCAGCCCACAGAGAGCATCGT
TCGCTTCCCCAACATTACCAATTTGTGCCCATTCGGAGAGGTCTTTAACGCAACTACCTTTGCCAGTGTT
TACGCCTGGAACAGGAAACGGATATCCAATTGCGTGGCCGATTACAGCGTACTGTACAATAGTGCTAGCT
TTTCAACCTTTAAATGCTACGGTGTCTCCCCTACGAAGCTGAATGATCTGTGCTTTACTAATGTCTATGC
GGACAGCTTCGTTATTAGAGGTGACGAGGTCCGCCAAATCGCCCCAGGGCAGACTGGAAAGATAGCCGAC
TACAATTACAAACTGCCAGATGATTTCACCGGCTGCGTCATCGCCTGGAACTCCAATAACCTCGATAGTA
AAGTGGGCGGCAATTACAACTATCTCTATAGGCTGTTTCGAAAGAGCAACCTGAAACCTTTTGAGCGGGA
CATTTCAACAGAGATCTACCAGGCCGGAAGCAAGCCCTGCAACGGGGTCGAGGGGTTCAATTGTTACTTC
CCGCTGCAAAGCTATGGATTTCAGCCGACTAACGGCGTTGGCTATCAGCCATATCGGGTGGTGGTGCTGT
CATTTGAGCTGCTTCATGCGCCTGCTACAGTATGTGGGCCTAAAAAGTCTACCAATCTGGTGAAAAATAA
GTGCGTGAACTTCAACTTCAATGGCCTCACCGGGACAGGCGTGTTGACAGAATCCAATAAGAAATTCCTG
CCATTCCAGCAGTTCGGCAGGGATATCGCAGACACGACCGATGCGGTGCGAGATCCCCAGACATTGGAGA
TTCTGGACATTACTCCTTGTTCTTTTGGAGGAGTGAGTGTTATTACTCCCGGCACAAATACCTCAAATCA
AGTCGCTGTGCTGTATCAAGGTGTAAACTGTACCGAGGTCCCCGTGGCTATTCACGCCGACCAGCTGACC
CCAACATGGCGGGTATACAGCACCGGTTCTAATGTATTCCAGACCAGAGCCGGCTGCCTCATTGGAGCCG
AGCATGTGAACAACTCTTATGAATGTGATATACCGATTGGAGCAGGTATCTGCGCCTCTTATCAGACCCA
GACAAATAGCCCCAGAAGGGCTAGGAGCGTGGCCTCCCAGTCCATAATCGCCTATACAATGTCACTGGGG
GCTGAAAATTCAGTGGCATACAGTAACAACTCTATCGCTATCCCCACAAATTTTACCATCTCTGTGACTA
CAGAGATCCTGCCAGTGTCTATGACTAAAACCTCCGTGGACTGTACCATGTACATCTGTGGTGATAGCAC
CGAATGTTCCAACCTGCTCCTGCAGTACGGCAGCTTCTGCACACAGCTGAATAGGGCACTGACAGGAATC
GCCGTCGAACAGGATAAGAACACTCAGGAGGTGTTTGCGCAGGTTAAGCAGATTTACAAGACGCCACCAA
TCAAGGACTTCGGTGGGTTCAATTTCTCTCAAATTCTGCCTGATCCTTCTAAGCCATCTAAGCGGAGCTT
TATAGAGGATTTGCTCTTTAATAAGGTGACCCTCGCCGATGCTGGATTTATTAAGCAGTATGGCGACTGT
TTGGGAGACATTGCTGCTCGCGATCTGATATGTGCCCAGAAATTCAACGGGCTGACCGTACTCCCACCGC
TGCTCACTGATGAGATGATCGCACAATATACCAGCGCCCTGCTGGCCGGCACTATTACATCCGGCTGGAC
GTTCGGAGCAGGAGCCGCACTGCAAATACCTTTTGCCATGCAGATGGCATATCGCTTCAATGGGATCGGG
GTGACCCAGAACGTCCTGTACGAAAACCAGAAACTTATCGCTAACCAGTTCAATTCCGCCATTGGTAAAA
TCCAGGACAGCTTGAGTTCCACAGCCAGCGCCCTCGGGAAATTGCAAGATGTAGTCAATCAGAATGCACA
AGCCCTGAATACTCTCGTCAAGCAACTGTCATCCAACTTCGGTGCTATATCCTCCGTGCTGAATGATATC
CTTAGTAGATTGGATAAGGTGGAGGCAGAAGTCCAGATCGACCGGCTTATTACTGGAAGGCTGCAGAGTC
TGCAGACGTACGTCACGCAGCAGCTTATCAGAGCCGCCGAGATTAGAGCATCTGCGAATCTGGCTGCTAC
AAAGATGAGTGAATGCGTGCTCGGGCAATCAAAGCGGGTCGACTTTTGTGGGAAGGGGTACCACCTCATG
AGCTTCCCCCAATCCGCCCCACATGGCGTTGTGTTCCTGCATGTTACTTACGTTCCCGCTCAAGAGAAGA
ACTTTACTACCGCTCCGGCGATCTGCCACGACGGTAAGGCACACTTTCCACGCGAAGGCGTCTTTGTTAG
CAATGGAACACACTGGTTTGTTACCCAGAGGAACTTTTATGAGCCCCAGATAATCACAACCGACAACACA
TTCGTATCTGGGAACTGTGACGTAGTTATTGGGATCGTGAACAACACCGTGTACGATCCTCTCCAACCGG
AACTTGACTCTTTCAAGGAGGAACTGGATAAGTACTTTAAGAATCACACCTCACCCGATGTTGACCTCGG
CGACATTTCAGGAATTAATGCTAGCGTGGTGAACATCCAGAAAGAGATTGATAGACTTAACGAAGTGGCC
AAGAACCTCAACGAATCACTTATTGACCTGCAGGAGCTGGGAAAATATGAGCAGTACATTAAATGGCCTT
GGTACATTTGGCTGGGCTTTATAGCAGGCCTGATCGCTATCGTCATGGTGACCATCATGCTTTGTTGTAT
GACTAGCTGCTGCAGCTGCCTCAAGGGCTGTTGTAGCTGCGGCTCTTGCTGTAAATAATGATGAGGATCC
AGATCTGCTGTGCCTTCTAGTTGCCAGCCATCTGTTGTTTGCCCCTCCCCCGTGCCTTCCTTGACCCTGG
AAGGTGCCACTCCCACTGTCCTTTCCTAATAAAATGAGGAAATTGCATCGCATTGTCTGAGTAGGTGTCA
TTCTATTCTGGGGGGTGGGGTGGGGCAGGACAGCAAGGGGGAGGATTGGGAAGACAATAGCAGGCATGCT
GGGGATGCGGTGGGCTCTATGGGTACCCAGGTGCTGAAGAATTGACCCGGTTCCTCCTGGGCCAGAAAGA
AGCAGGCACATCCCCTTCTCTGTGACACACCCTGTCCACGCCCCTGGTTCTTAGTTCCAGCCCCACTCAT
AGGACACTCATAGCTCAGGAGGGCTCCGCCTTCAATCCCACCCGCTAAAGTACTTGGAGCGGTCTCTCCC
TCCCTCATCAGCCCACCAAACCAAACCTAGCCTCCAAGAGTGGGAAGAAATTAAAGCAAGATAGGCTATT
AAGTGCAGAGGGAGAGAAAATGCCTCCAACATGTGAGGAAGTAATGAGAGAAATCATAGAATTTTAAGGC
CATGATTTAAGGCCAATCGGAAAGAACATGTGAGCAAAAGGCCAGCAAAAGGCCAGGAACCGTAAAAAGG
CCGCGTTGCTGGCGTTTTTCCATAGGCTCCGCCCCCCTGACGAGCATCACAAAAATCGACGCTCAAGTCA
GAGGTGGCGAAACCCGACAGGACTATAAAGATACCAGGCGTTTCCCCCTGGAAGCTCCCTCGTGCGCTCT
CCTGTTCCGACCCTGCCGCTTACCGGATACCTGTCCGCCTTTCTCCCTTCGGGAAGCGTGGCGCTTTCTC
ATAGCTCACGCTGTAGGTATCTCAGTTCGGTGTAGGTCGTTCGCTCCAAGCTGGGCTGTGTGCACGAACC
CCCCGTTCAGCCCGACCGCTGCGCCTTATCCGGTAACTATCGTCTTGAGTCCAACCCGGTAAGACACGAC
TTATCGCCACTGGCAGCAGCCACTGGTAACAGGATTAGCAGAGCGAGGTATGTAGGCGGTGCTACAGAGT
TCTTGAAGTGGTGGCCTAACTACGGCTACACTAGAAGAACAGTATTTGGTATCTGCGCTCTGCTGAAGCC
AGTTACCTTCGGAAAAAGAGTTGGTAGCTCTTGATCCGGCAAACAAACCACCGCTGGTAGCGGTGGTTTT
TTTGTTTGCAAGCAGCAGATTACGCGCAGAAAAAAAGGATCTCAAGAAGATCCTTTGATCTTTTCTACGG
GGTCTGACGCTCAGTGGAACGAAAACTCACGTTAAGGGATTTTGGTCATGAGATTATCAAAAAGGATCTT
CACCTAGATCCTTTTAAATTAAAAATGAAGTTTTAAATCAATCTAAAGTATATATGAGTAAACTTGGTCT
GACAGTTACCAATGCTTAATCAGTGAGGCACCTATCTCAGCGATCTGTCTATTTCGTTCATCCATAGTTG
CCTGACTCCCCGTCGTGTAGATAACTACGATACGGGAGGGCTTACCATCTGGCCCCAGTGCTGCAATGAT
ACCGCGAGACCCACGCTCACCGGCTCCAGATTTATCAGCAATAAACCAGCCAGCCGGAAGGGCCGAGCGC
AGAAGTGGTCCTGCAACTTTATCCGCCTCCATCCAGTCTATTAATTGTTGCCGGGAAGCTAGAGTAAGTA
GTTCGCCAGTTAATAGTTTGCGCAACGTTGTTGCCATTGCTACAGGCATCGTGGTGTCACGCTCGTCGTT
TGGTATGGCTTCATTCAGCTCCGGTTCCCAACGATCAAGGCGAGTTACATGATCCCCCATGTTGTGCAAA
AAAGCGGTTAGCTCCTTCGGTCCTCCGATCGTTGTCAGAAGTAAGTTGGCCGCAGTGTTATCACTCATGG
TTATGGCAGCACTGCATAATTCTCTTACTGTCATGCCATCCGTAAGATGCTTTTCTGTGACTGGTGAGTA
CTCAACCAAGTCATTCTGAGAATAGTGTATGCGGCGACCGAGTTGCTCTTGCCCGGCGTCAATACGGGAT
AATACCGCGCCACATAGCAGAACTTTAAAAGTGCTCATCATTGGAAAACGTTCTTCGGGGCGAAAACTCT
CAAGGATCTTACCGCTGTTGAGATCCAGTTCGATGTAACCCACTCGTGCACCCAACTGATCTTCAGCATC
TTTTACTTTCACCAGCGTTTCTGGGTGAGCAAAAACAGGAAGGCAAAATGCCGCAAAAAAGGGAATAAGG
GCGACACGGAAATGTTGAATACTCATACTCTTCCTTTTTCAATATTATTGAAGCATTTATCAGGGTTATT
GTCTCATGAGCGGATACATATTTGAATGTATTTAGAAAAATAAACAAATAGGGGTTCCGCGCACATTTCC
CCGAAAAGTGCCACCTGACGTCCCAATGATTGCACCATATGCGGTGTGAAATACCGCACAGATGCGTAAG
GAGAAAATACCGCATCAGATTGGCTATTGGCCATTGCATACGTTGTATCCATATCATAATATGTACATTT
ATATTGGCTCATGTCCAACATTACCGCCATGTTGACATTGATTATTGACTAGTTATTAATAGTAATCAAT
TACGGGGTCATTAGTTCATAGCCCATATATGGAGTTCCGCGTTACATAACTTACGGTAAATGGCCCGCCT
GGCTGACCGCCCAACGACCCCCGCCCATTGACGTCAATAATGACGTATGTTCCCATAGTAACGCCAATAG
GGACTTTCCATTGACGTCAATGGGTGGAGTATTTACGGTAAACTGCCCACTTGGCAGTACATCAAGTGTA
TCATATGCCAAGTACGCCCCCTATTGACGTCAATGACGGTAAATGGCCCGCCTGGCATTATGCCCAGTAC
ATGACCTTATGGGACTTTCCTACTTGGCAGTACATCTACGTATTAGTCATCGCTATTACCATGGTGATGC
GGTTTTGGCAGTACATCAATGGGCGTGGATAGCGGTTTGACTCACGGGGATTTCCAAGTCTCCACCCCAT
TGACGTCAATGGGAGTTTGTTTTGGCACCAAAATCAACGGGACTTTCCAAAATGTCGTAACAACTCCGCC
CCATTGACGCAAATGGGCGGTAGGCGTGTACGGTGGGAGGTCTATATAAGCAGAGCTCGTTTAGTGAACC
GTCAGATCGCCTGGAGACGCCATCCACGCTGTTTTGACCTCCATAGAAGACACCGGGACCGATCCAGCCT
CCATCGGCTCGCATCTCTCCTTCACGCGCCCGCCGCCCTACCTGAGGCCGCCATCCACGCCGGTTGAGTC
GCGTTCTGCCGCCTCCCGCCTGTGGTGCCTCCTGAACTGCGTCCGCCGTCTAGGTAAGTTTAAAGCTCAG
GTCGAGACCGGGCCTTTGTCCGGCGCTCCCTTGGAGCCTACCTAGACTCAGCCGGCTCTCCACGCTTTGC
CTGACCCTGCTTGCTCAACTCTAGTTAACGGTGGAGGGCAGTGTAGTCTGAGCAGTACTCGTTGCTGCCG
CGCGCGCCACCAGACATAATAGCTGACAGACTAACAGACTGTTCCTTTCCATGGGTCTTTTCTGCAGTCA
CCGTCGTCGACACGTGTGATCAGATATCGCGGCCGCTCTAGA
